Addgene plasmid #62286: pAN-PBAD-sgRNA-VR
Purpose: expression of VR sgRNA from the arabinose-inducible promoter
Depositing lab: Christopher Voigt. Depositing organization: Massachusetts Institute of Technology. Publication: Multi-input CRISPR/Cas genetic circuits that interface host regulatory networks. Nielsen AA, Voigt CA. Mol Syst Biol. 2014 Nov 24;10:763. doi: 10.15252/msb.20145735. PubMed 25422271.
Backbone
  Vector backbone: unknown
  Total vector size (bp): 3837
  Vector type: Bacterial Expression, CRISPR
Growth in bacteria
  Bacterial resistance: Ampicillin, 100 μg/mL
  Growth temperature: 37°C
  Growth strain: DH5alpha
  Copy number: Unknown
Gene/Insert
  Gene/Insert name: VR sgRNA
  gRNA/shRNA sequence: tgcgctcggtcgttcggctggttttagagctagaaatagcaagttaaaataaggctagtccgttatcaacttgaaaaagtggcaccgagtcggtgcttttttt
  Species: Synthetic
  Promoter: pBAD
  Cloning method: Unknown
  Sequencing primers: 5′ pBAD-F
Terms and licenses: Academic/Nonprofit Terms; Industry Terms: Not Available to Industry
How to cite: pAN-PBAD-sgRNA-VR was a gift from Christopher Voigt (Addgene plasmid # 62286 ; http://n2t.net/addgene:62286 ; RRID:Addgene_62286)
