[The description below was written by a language model from this plasmid's Addgene catalogue record and pLannotate feature annotations shown in this document.]
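Description:
pAN-PBAD-sgRNA-VR is a 3.8 kb bacterial expression plasmid that produces a single guide RNA, named VR, under arabinose control in E. coli. The backbone is not identified in the record. The annotated sequence shows a high-copy ColE1/pMB1-type origin of replication and a β-lactamase gene with its own promoter, so the plasmid is maintained under ampicillin selection. The catalogue lists copy number as unknown.

The payload is a compact inducible cassette. The araC regulator gene is transcribed divergently from the araBAD (PBAD) promoter, as in the native E. coli arabinose operon. AraC represses the promoter when L-arabinose is absent and activates it when the sugar is present. Immediately downstream of the promoter lies a short gap, consistent with the targeting spacer, followed by the Streptococcus pyogenes Cas9 guide RNA scaffold. Together these make up the synthetic VR sgRNA. Transcription ends at a downstream region carrying rrnB-derived sequence, including a 5S rRNA segment and the rrnB T1 terminator. A very short match to a composite affinity tag between the scaffold and the terminator is probably leftover vector sequence, not a functional coding element. A BioBrick prefix and a further putative terminator flank the cassette.

No Cas9 or dCas9 gene is annotated, so the nuclease or its catalytically inactive form must be supplied from another source. The plasmid was deposited with work on multi-input CRISPR/Cas genetic circuits that interface with host regulation. In that setting it makes guide RNA production depend on the arabinose input. The record does not state what sequence the VR guide targets.
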