Features (pLannotate 1.2.2; 11 found; start..end, strand, type, name):
     91..112     +  misc_feature   BioBrick prefix: BioBrick prefix for parts that do not start with "ATG"
    113..991     -  CDS            araC: L-arabinose regulatory protein; araC
   1018..1302    +  promoter       araBAD promoter: araBAD; promoter of the L-arabinose operon of E. coli; the araC regulatory gene is transcribed in the opposite direction (Guzman et al., 1995)
   1323..1398    +  misc_RNA       gRNA scaffold: guide RNA scaffold for the Streptococcus pyogenes CRISPR/Cas9 system
   1465..1482    +  CDS            capTEV™ (fragment): composite tag for in vivo biotinylation, TEV protease cleavage, and 6xHis tagging
   1589..1704    +  ncRNA          5S rRNA: Accession: RF00001 - 5S ribosomal RNA
   1708..1754    +  terminator     rrnB T1 terminator: transcription terminator T1 from the E. coli rrnB gene
   1978..2566    -  rep_origin     ori: high-copy-number ColE1/pMB1/pBR322/pUC origin of replication
   2737..3597    -  CDS            AmpR: β-lactamase; bla; confers resistance to ampicillin, carbenicillin, and related antibiotics
   3598..3702    -  promoter       AmpR promoter: bla
   3792..3835    -  terminator     bacterial terminator: putative bacterial transcription terminator
>Addgene plasmid #62286 | pAN-PBAD-sgRNA-VR | depositor full sequence | sequence record 108961 | pAN-PBAD-sgRNA-VR sequence 3837 bps
TTCAGCCAAAAAACTTAAGACCGCCGGTCTTGTCCACTACCTTGCAGTAATGCGGTGGACAGGATCGGCG
GTTTTCTTTTCTCTTCTCAAGAATTCGCGGCCGCTTCTAGAGTTATGACAACTTGACGGCTACATCATTC
ACTTTTTCTTCACAACCGGCACGGAACTCGCTCGGGCTGGCCCCGGTGCATTTTTTAAATACCCGCGAGA
AATAGAGTTGATCGTCAAAACCAACATTGCGACCGACGGTGGCGATAGGCATCCGGGTGGTGCTCAAAAG
CAGCTTCGCCTGGCTGATACGTTGGTCCTCGCGCCAGCTTAAGACGCTAATCCCTAACTGCTGGCGGAAA
AGATGTGACAGACGCGACGGCGACAAGCAAACATGCTGTGCGACGCTGGCGATATCAAAATTGCTGTCTG
CCAGGTGATCGCTGATGTACTGACAAGCCTCGCGTACCCGATTATCCATCGGTGGATGGAGCGACTCGTT
AATCGCTTCCATGCGCCGCAGTAACAATTGCTCAAGCAGATTTATCGCCAGCAGCTCCGAATAGCGCCCT
TCCCCTTGCCCGGCGTTAATGATTTGCCCAAACAGGTCGCTGAAATGCGGCTGGTGCGCTTCATCCGGGC
GAAAGAACCCCGTATTGGCAAATATTGACGGCCAGTTAAGCCATTCATGCCAGTAGGCGCGCGGACGAAA
GTAAACCCACTGGTGATACCATTCGCGAGCCTCCGGATGACGACCGTAGTGATGAATCTCTCCTGGCGGG
AACAGCAAAATATCACCCGGTCGGCAAACAAATTCTCGTCCCTGATTTTTCACCACCCCCTGACCGCGAA
TGGTGAGATTGAGAATATAACCTTTCATTCCCAGCGGTCGGTCGATAAAAAAATCGAGATAACCGTTGGC
CTCAATCGGCGTTAAACCCGCCACCAGATGGGCATTAAACGAGTATCCCGGCAGCAGGGGATCATTTTGC
GCTTCAGCCATACTTTTCATACTCCCGCCATTCAGAGAAGAAACCAATTGTCCATATTGCATCAGACATT
GCCGTCACTGCGTCTTTTACTGGCTCTTCTCGCTAACCAAACCGGTAACCCCGCTTATTAAAAGCATTCT
GTAACAAAGCGGGACCAAAGCCATGACAAAAACGCGTAACAAAAGTGTCTATAATCACGGCAGAAAAGTC
CACATTGATTATTTGCACGGCGTCACACTTTGCTATGCCATAGCATTTTTATCCATAAGATTAGCGGATC
CTACCTGACGCTTTTTATCGCAACTCTCTACTGTTTCTCCATAGCGCTCGGTCGTTCGGCTGGTTTTAGA
GCTAGAAATAGCAAGTTAAAATAAGGCTAGTCCGTTATCAACTTGAAAAAGTGGCACCGAGTCGGTGCTT
TTTTTTGAAGCTTGGGCCCGAACAAAAACTCATCTCAGAAGAGGATCTGAATAGCGCCGTCGACCATCAT
CATCATCATCATTGAGTTTAAACGGTCTCCAGCTTGGCTGTTTTGGCGGATGAGAGAAGATTTTCAGCCT
GATACAGATTAAATCAGAACGCAGAAGCGGTCTGATAAAACAGAATTTGCCTGGCGGCAGTAGCGCGGTG
GTCCCACCTGACCCCATGCCGAACTCAGAAGTGAAACGCCGTAGCGCCGATGGTAGTGTGGGGTCTCCCC
ATGCGAGAGTAGGGAACTGCCAGGCATCAAATAAAACGAAAGGCTCAGTCGAAAGACTGGGCCTTTCGTT
TTATCTGTTGTTTGTCGGTGAACTGGATCCTTACTCGAGTCTAGACTGCAGGCTTCCTCGCTCACTGACT
CGCTGCGCTCGGTCGTTCGGCTGCGGCGAGCGGTATCAGCTCACTCAAAGGCGGTAATACGGTTATCCAC
AGAATCAGGGGATAACGCAGGAAAGAACATGTGAGCAAAAGGCCAGCAAAAGGCCAGGAACCGTAAAAAG
GCCGCGTTGCTGGCGTTTTTCCACAGGCTCCGCCCCCCTGACGAGCATCACAAAAATCGACGCTCAAGTC
AGAGGTGGCGAAACCCGACAGGACTATAAAGATACCAGGCGTTTCCCCCTGGAAGCTCCCTCGTGCGCTC
TCCTGTTCCGACCCTGCCGCTTACCGGATACCTGTCCGCCTTTCTCCCTTCGGGAAGCGTGGCGCTTTCT
CATAGCTCACGCTGTAGGTATCTCAGTTCGGTGTAGGTCGTTCGCTCCAAGCTGGGCTGTGTGCACGAAC
CCCCCGTTCAGCCCGACCGCTGCGCCTTATCCGGTAACTATCGTCTTGAGTCCAACCCGGTAAGACACGA
CTTATCGCCACTGGCAGCAGCCACTGGTAACAGGATTAGCAGAGCGAGGTATGTAGGCGGTGCTACAGAG
TTCTTGAAGTGGTGGCCTAACTACGGCTACACTAGAAGGACAGTATTTGGTATCTGCGCTCTGCTGAAGC
CAGTTACCTTCGGAAAAAGAGTTGGTAGCTCTTGATCCGGCAAACAAACCACCGCTGGTAGCGGTGGTTT
TTTTGTTTGCAAGCAGCAGATTACGCGCAGAAAAAAAGGATCTCAAGAAGATCCTTTGATCTTTTCTACG
GGGTCTGACGCTCAGTGGAACGAAAACTCACGTTAAGGGATTTTGGTCATGAGATTATCAAAAAGGATCT
TCACCTAGATCCTTTTAAATTAAAAATGAAGTTTTAAATCAATCTAAAGTATATATGAGTAAACTTGGTC
TGACAGTTACCAATGCTTAATCAGTGAGGCACCTATCTCAGCGATCTGTCTATTTCGTTCATCCATAGTT
GCCTGACTCCCCGTCGTGTAGATAACTACGATACGGGAGGGCTTACCATCTGGCCCCAGTGCTGCAATGA
TACCGCGAGACCCACGCTCACCGGCTCCAGATTTATCAGCAATAAACCAGCCAGCCGGAAGGGCCGAGCG
CAGAAGTGGTCCTGCAACTTTATCCGCCTCCATCCAGTCTATTAATTGTTGCCGGGAAGCTAGAGTAAGT
AGTTCGCCAGTTAATAGTTTGCGCAACGTTGTTGCCATTGCTACAGGCATCGTGGTGTCACGCTCGTCGT
TTGGTATGGCTTCATTCAGCTCCGGTTCCCAACGATCAAGGCGAGTTACATGATCCCCCATGTTGTGCAA
AAAAGCGGTTAGCTCCTTCGGTCCTCCGATCGTTGTCAGAAGTAAGTTGGCCGCAGTGTTATCACTCATG
GTTATGGCAGCACTGCATAATTCTCTTACTGTCATGCCATCCGTAAGATGCTTTTCTGTGACTGGTGAGT
ACTCAACCAAGTCATTCTGAGAATAGTGTATGCGGCGACCGAGTTGCTCTTGCCCGGCGTCAATACGGGA
TAATACCGCGCCACATAGCAGAACTTTAAAAGTGCTCATCATTGGAAAACGTTCTTCGGGGCGAAAACTC
TCAAGGATCTTACCGCTGTTGAGATCCAGTTCGATGTAACCCACTCGTGCACCCAACTGATCTTCAGCAT
CTTTTACTTTCACCAGCGTTTCTGGGTGAGCAAAAACAGGAAGGCAAAATGCCGCAAAAAAGGGAATAAG
GGCGACACGGAAATGTTGAATACTCATACTCTTCCTTTTTCAATATTATTGAAGCATTTATCAGGGTTAT
TGTCTCATGAGCGGATACATATTTGAATGTATTTAGAAAAATAAACAAATAGGGGTTCCGCGCACATTTC
CCCGAAAAGTGCCACCTGACGTCTAAGAAACCATTATTATCATGACATTAACCTATAAAAATAGGCGTAT
CACGAGGCAGAATTTCAGATAAAAAAAATCCTTAGCTTTCGCTAAGGATGATTTCTG
