>Addgene plasmid #62286 | pAN-PBAD-sgRNA-VR | addgene partial sequence | sequence record 105799 | pBAD-F 5'-ATGCCATAGCATTTTTATCC-3'
TTATCGCAACTCTCTACTGTTTCTCCATAGCGCTCGGTCGTTCGGCTGGTTTTAGAGCTAGAAATAGCAA
GTTAAAATAAGGCTAGTCCGTTATCAACTTGAAAAAGTGGCACCGAGTCGGTGCTTTTTTTTGAAGCTTG
GGCCCGAACAAAAACTCATCTCAGAAGAGGATCTGAATAGCGCCGTCGACCATCATCATCATCATCATTG
AGTTTAAACGGTCTCCAGCTTGGCTGTTTTGGCGGATGAGAGAAGATTTTCAGCCTGATACAGATTAAAT
CAGAACGCAGAAGCGGTCTGATAAAACAGAATTTGCCTGGCGGCAGTAGCGCGGTGGTCCCACCTGACCC
CATGCCGAACTCAGAAGTGAAACGCCGTAGCGCCGATGGTAGTGTGGGGTCTCCCCATGCGAGAGTAGGG
AACTGCCAGGCATCAAATAAAACGAAAGGCTCAGTCGAAAGACTGGGCCTTTCGTTTTATCTGTTGTTTG
TCGGTGAACTGGATCCTTACTCGAGTCTAGACTGCAGGCTTCCTCGCTCACTGACTCGCTGCGCTCGGTC
GTTCGGCTGCGGCGAGCGGTATCAGCTCACTCAAAGGCGGTAATACGGTTATCCACAGAATCAGGGGATA
ACGCAGGAAAGAACATGTGAGCAAAAGGCCAGCAAAAGGCCAGGAACCGTAAAAAGGCCGCGTTGCTGGC
GTTTTTCCACAGGCTCCGCCCC
