>Addgene plasmid #62286 | pAN-PBAD-sgRNA-VR | addgene partial sequence | sequence record 106079 | AraC-F 5'-TGACAACTTGACGGCTACATC-3'
CGCTCGGGCTGGCCCCGGTGCATTTTTTAAATACCCGCGAGAAATAGAGTTGATCGTCAAAACCAACATT
GCGACCGACGGTGGCGATAGGCATCCGGGTGGTGCTCAAAAGCAGCTTCGCCTGGCTGATACGTTGGTCC
TCGCGCCAGCTTAAGACGCTAATCCCTAACTGCTGGCGGAAAAGATGTGACAGACGCGACGGCGACAAGC
AAACATGCTGTGCGACGCTGGCGATATCAAAATTGCTGTCTGCCAGGTGATCGCTGATGTACTGACAAGC
CTCGCGTACCCGATTATCCATCGGTGGATGGAGCGACTCGTTAATCGCTTCCATGCGCCGCAGTAACAAT
TGCTCAAGCAGATTTATCGCCAGCAGCTCCGAATAGCGCCCTTCCCCTTGCCCGGCGTTAATGATTTGCC
CAAACAGGTCGCTGAAATGCGGCTGGTGCGCTTCATCCGGGCGAAAGAACCCCGTATTGGCAAATATTGA
CGGCCAGTTAAGCCATTCATGCCAGTAGGCGCGCGGACGAAAGTAAACCCACTGGTGATACCATTCGCGA
GCCTCCGGATGACGACCGTAGTGATGAATCTCTCCTGGCGGGAACAGCAAAATATCACCCGGTCGGCAAA
CAAATTCTCGTCCCTGATTTTTCACCACCCCCTGACCGCGAATGGTGAGATTGAGAATATAACCTTTCAT
TCCCAGCGGTCGGTCGATAAAAAAATCGAGATAACCGTTGGCCTCAATCGGCGTTAAACCCGCCACCAGA
TGGGCATTAAACGAGTATCCCGGCAGCAGGG
